Addgene plasmid #209968: pLPP6
Purpose: Contains Level 0 Part: Promoter Dropout (sfGFP) for the construction of Level 1 plasmids and subsequent promoter insertion
Depositing lab: Thorsten Mascher. Depositing organization: Technische Universitaet Dresden. Publication: Development of a Golden Gate Assembly-Based Genetic Toolbox for Lactiplantibacillus plantarum and Its Application for Engineering Monoterpenoid Biosynthesis. Li X, Schönberg PY, Wucherpfennig T, Hinze C, Sulaj F, Henle T, Mascher T. ACS Synth Biol. 2024 Sep 20;13(9):2764-2779. doi: 10.1021/acssynbio.4c00075. Epub 2024 Sep 10. PubMed 39254046.
Backbone
  Vector backbone: pLP1
  Vector type: Bacterial Expression
  Selectable markers: sfGFP
Growth in bacteria
  Bacterial resistance: Chloramphenicol, 25 μg/mL
  Growth temperature: 37°C
  Growth strain: DH5alpha
  Copy number: Low Copy
Gene/Insert
  Gene/Insert name: Promoter Dropout (sfGFP)
  Species: Aequorea victoria
  Cloning method: Restriction Enzyme; 5′ cloning site BsmBI (destroyed during cloning); 3′ cloning site BsmBI (destroyed during cloning)
Terms and licenses: Academic/Nonprofit Terms; Industry Terms: Not Available to Industry
How to cite: pLPP6 was a gift from Thorsten Mascher (Addgene plasmid # 209968 ; http://n2t.net/addgene:209968 ; RRID:Addgene_209968)
