[The description below was written by a language model from this plasmid's Addgene catalogue record and pLannotate feature annotations shown in this document.]
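Description:
pLPP6 is a small (about 3.1 kb) Level 0 part plasmid from a Golden Gate assembly toolbox developed for engineering Lactiplantibacillus plantarum. It is built on the pLP1 entry backbone and is maintained in E. coli. Selection relies on a chloramphenicol acetyltransferase (cat) gene driven by its native cat promoter and followed by a lambda t0 terminator. Replication depends on a ColE1/pMB1-type origin. The feature annotation describes this origin as high-copy, whereas the catalogue entry lists the plasmid as low copy, and the record does not resolve this discrepancy. No origin or marker specific to Lactobacillus appears in the annotation, consistent with a part-storage vector rather than a shuttle plasmid.

The stored part is a "promoter dropout" cassette: a superfolder GFP coding sequence (derived from Aequorea victoria GFP) followed by the rrnB T1 and T7Te terminators. The cassette sits between BioBrick prefix and suffix sequences and is insulated from the backbone by additional flanking terminators. The promoter driving sfGFP lies in an unannotated stretch upstream of the coding sequence and is not identified in the record. The part was inserted through BsmBI sites that were destroyed during cloning.

In use, the cassette occupies the promoter position when a Level 1 plasmid is assembled, acting as a placeholder. A promoter of choice can later be swapped in to replace the cassette. Because sfGFP is listed as the selectable marker, this replacement is presumably scored visually, with green colonies retaining the dropout and non-fluorescent ones carrying the new promoter. This arrangement suits testing or exchanging promoters in otherwise fixed transcription units.
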