Features (pLannotate 1.2.2; 11 found; start..end, strand, type, name):
    243..340     -  promoter       cat promoter: promoter of the E. coli cat gene encoding chloramphenicol acetyltransferase
    426..469     -  terminator     bacterial terminator: putative bacterial transcription terminator
    472..493     +  misc_feature   BioBrick prefix: BioBrick prefix for parts that do not start with "ATG"
    686..1399    +  CDS            Superfolder GFP: Superfolder GFP is a basic (constitutively fluorescent) green fluorescent protein published in 2005, derived from Aequorea victoria. It is reported to be a very rapidly-maturing weak dimer.
   1411..1482    +  terminator     rrnB T1 terminator: transcription terminator T1 from the E. coli rrnB gene
   1498..1525    +  terminator     T7Te terminator: phage T7 early transcription terminator
   1560..1579    +  misc_feature   BioBrick suffix: universal suffix for all parts
   1580..1637    +  terminator     his operon terminator: This putative transcriptin terminator from the E. coli his operon has a 2-bp deletion introduced during synthesis. Its efficiency has not been determined.
   1832..2420    -  rep_origin     ori: high-copy-number ColE1/pMB1/pBR322/pUC origin of replication
   2603..2697    -  terminator     lambda t0 terminator: transcription terminator from phage lambda
   2721..242     -  CDS            cat (across the origin): CAT_ECOLX - Experimental evidence at protein level: Swiss-Prot protein existence level 1. This enzyme is an effector of chloramphenicol resistance in bacteria. From Escherichia coli. This protein is used as a marker in many commonly used cloning vectors, such as pACYC184.
>Addgene plasmid #209968 | pLPP6 | addgene full sequence | sequence record 419374 | Addgene NGS Result
TCACCGTCTTTCATTGCCATACGAAATTCCGGATGAGCATTCATCAGGCGGGCAAGAATGTGAATAAAGG
CCGGATAAAACTTGTGCTTATTTTTCTTTACGGTCTTTAAAAAGGCCGTAATATCCAGCTGAACGGTCTG
GTTATAGGTACATTGAGCAACTGACTGAAATGCCTCAAAATGTTCTTTACGATGCCATTGGGATATATCA
ACGGTGGTATATCCAGTGATTTTTTTCTCCATTTTAGCTTCCTTAGCTCCTGAAAATCTCGATAACTCAA
AAAATACGCCCGGTAGTGATCTTATTTCATTATGGTGAAAGTTGGAACCTCTTACGTGCCCGATCAACTC
GAGTGCCACCTGACGTCTAAGAAACCATTATTATCATGACATTAACCTATAAAAATAGGCGTATCACGAG
GCAGAATTTCAGATAAAAAAAATCCTTAGCTTTCGCTAAGGATGATTTCTGGAATTCGCGGCCGCTTCTA
GAGCGATGAGTGGTCTCGGGAGAGAGACCGAAAGTGAAACGTGATTTCATGCGTCATTTTGAACATTTTG
TAAATCTTATTTAATAATGTGTGCGGCAATTCACATTTAATTTATGAATGTTTTCTTAACATCGCGGCAA
CTCAAGAAACGGCAGGTTCGGATCTTAGCTACTAGAGAAAGAGGAGAAATACTAGATGCGTAAAGGCGAA
GAACTTTTCACTGGCGTAGTACCAATTTTAGTGGAGCTGGACGGAGATGTAAATGGTCATAAGTTTTCAG
TTCGAGGAGAAGGCGAAGGAGATGCAACTAACGGTAAGCTGACACTAAAGTTTATCTGTACCACGGGTAA
ACTGCCGGTCCCATGGCCGACACTGGTTACTACACTTACTTATGGTGTACAATGCTTTGCTCGTTATCCT
GACCATATGAAGCAGCACGATTTCTTCAAATCGGCCATGCCTGAAGGATACGTGCAAGAACGTACAATTA
GCTTTAAAGATGACGGCACCTATAAAACGCGCGCCGAAGTTAAATTCGAGGGTGACACATTGGTTAATCG
TATAGAACTTAAGGGCATTGACTTCAAAGAAGATGGCAACATCCTTGGCCATAAACTGGAATATAATTTT
AACTCTCACAATGTCTACATTACGGCGGATAAACAAAAGAATGGCATTAAAGCGAATTTCAAAATCCGCC
ACAATGTCGAAGACGGCTCGGTTCAACTGGCGGACCATTATCAGCAGAACACCCCAATCGGTGATGGCCC
GGTTCTGTTACCTGATAATCATTACCTTTCTACTCAAAGCGTTTTATCTAAAGATCCTAACGAGAAGCGT
GATCATATGGTTCTACTGGAATTTGTTACCGCAGCTGGTATCACGCACGGCATGGATGAGCTGTATAAAT
GACCAGGCATCAAATAAAACGAAAGGCTCAGTCGAAAGACTGGGCCTTTCGTTTTATCTGTTGTTTGTCG
GTGAACGCTCTCTACTAGAGTCACACTGGCTCACCTTCGGGTGGGCCTTTCTGCGTTTATAGGTCTCTAA
TGTGAGACCACTCATCGCGACTAGTAGCGGCCGCTGCAGTCCGGCAAAAAAGGGCAAGGTGTCACCACCC
TGCCCTTTTTCTTTAAAACCGAAAAGATTACTTCGCGTTATGCAGGCTTCCTCGCTCACTGACTCGCTGC
GCTCGGTCGTTCGGCTGCGGCGAGCGGTATCAGCTCACTCAAAGGCGGTAATACGGTTATCCACAGAATC
AGGGGATAACGCAGGAAAGAACATGTGAGCAAAAGGCCAGCAAAAGGCCAGGAACCGTAAAAAGGCCGCG
TTGCTGGCGTTTTTCCACAGGCTCCGCCCCCCTGACGAGCATCACAAAAATCGACGCTCAAGTCAGAGGT
GGCGAAACCCGACAGGACTATAAAGATACCAGGCGTTTCCCCCTGGAAGCTCCCTCGTGCGCTCTCCTGT
TCCGACCCTGCCGCTTACCGGATACCTGTCCGCCTTTCTCCCTTCGGGAAGCGTGGCGCTTTCTCATAGC
TCACGCTGTAGGTATCTCAGTTCGGTGTAGGTCGTTCGCTCCAAGCTGGGCTGTGTGCACGAACCCCCCG
TTCAGCCCGACCGCTGCGCCTTATCCGGTAACTATCGTCTTGAGTCCAACCCGGTAAGACACGACTTATC
GCCACTGGCAGCAGCCACTGGTAACAGGATTAGCAGAGCGAGGTATGTAGGCGGTGCTACAGAGTTCTTG
AAGTGGTGGCCTAACTACGGCTACACTAGAAGAACAGTATTTGGTATCTGCGCTCTGCTGAAGCCAGTTA
CCTTCGGAAAAAGAGTTGGTAGCTCTTGATCCGGCAAACAAACCACCGCTGGTAGCGGTGGTTTTTTTGT
TTGCAAGCAGCAGATTACGCGCAGAAAAAAAGGATCTCAAGAAGATCCTTTGATCTTTTCTACGGGGTCT
GACGCTCAGTGGAACGAAAACTCACGTTAAGGGATTTTGGTCATGAGATTATCAAAAAGGATCTTCACCT
AGATCCTTTTAAATTAAAAATGAAGTTTTAAATCAATCTAAAGTATATATGAGTAAACTTGGTCTGACAG
CTCGAGGCTTGGATTCTCACCAATAAAAAACGCCCGGCGGCAACCGAGCGTTCTGAACAAATCCAGATGG
AGTTCTGAGGTCATTACTGGATCTATCAACAGGAGTCCAAGCGAGCTCGATATCAAATTACGCCCCGCCC
TGCCACTCGTCGCAGTACTGTTGTAATTCATTAAGCATTCTGCCGACATGGAAGCCATCACAAACGGCAT
GATGAACCTGAATCGCCAGCGGCATCAGCACCTTGTCGCCTTGCGTATAATATTTGCCCATGGTGAAAAC
GGGGGCGAAGAAGTTGTCCATATTGGCCACGTTTAAATCAAAACTGGTGAAACTCACCCAGGGATTGGCT
GATACGAAAAACATATTCTCAATAAACCCTTTAGGGAAATAGGCCAGGTTTTCACCGTAACACGCCACAT
CTTGCGAATATATGTGTAGAAACTGCCGGAAATCGTCGTGGTATTCACTCCAGAGTGATGAAAACGTTTC
AGTTTGCTCATGGAAAACGGTGTAACAAGGGTGAACACTATCCCATATCACCAGC
